Addgene plasmid #146848: pAc5.1B-EGFP-HsTNRC6Biso1_1-1619_L
Purpose: Insect Expression of HsTNRC6Biso1_1-1619
Depositing lab: Elisa Izaurralde. Depositing organization: Max Planck Institute for Developmental Biology. Publication: Two PABPC1-binding sites in GW182 proteins promote miRNA-mediated gene silencing. Huntzinger E, Braun JE, Heimstädt S, Zekri L, Izaurralde E. EMBO J. 2010 Dec 15;29(24):4146-60. doi: 10.1038/emboj.2010.274 PubMed 21063388.
Backbone
  Vector backbone: Unknown
  Vector type: Insect Expression
Growth in bacteria
  Bacterial resistance: Ampicillin, 100 μg/mL
  Growth temperature: 37°C
  Growth strain: DH5alpha
  Copy number: Low Copy
Gene/Insert
  Gene/Insert name: HsTNRC6Biso1_1-1619
  Species: H. sapiens (human)
  Entrez Gene: TNRC6B (a.k.a. GDSBA)
  Cloning method: Unknown
Terms and licenses: Academic/Nonprofit Terms; Industry Terms: Not Available to Industry
Depositor comments: Plasmids from this collection were made available to the research community and donated after the lab closed. Please note that the sequence provided by the depositing laboratory may be theoretical/predicted or based on Sanger sequencing results. There may be discrepancies between sequencing results obtained by Addgene and the depositor sequence. If an Addgene verified sequence is not available, please contact before placing your order to request that our lab fully sequence the plasmid.
How to cite: pAc5.1B-EGFP-HsTNRC6Biso1_1-1619_L was a gift from Elisa Izaurralde (Addgene plasmid # 146848 ; http://n2t.net/addgene:146848 ; RRID:Addgene_146848)
