[The description below was written by a language model from this plasmid's Addgene catalogue record and pLannotate feature annotations shown in this document.]
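Description:
pAc5.1B-EGFP-HsTNRC6Biso1_1-1619_L is an insect-cell expression plasmid of about 10.9 kb. The catalogue lists its backbone as unknown, although the name points to the pAc5.1 family of Drosophila vectors. It is propagated in E. coli using a ColE1/pUC-type origin of replication and selected through the β-lactamase (AmpR) gene, driven by its own bla promoter. The origin is annotated as a high-copy type, whereas the repository entry records the plasmid as low copy. A truncated tetracycline-resistance fragment and a short SV40 large T antigen fragment are also annotated; these appear to be backbone remnants rather than functional elements. No selectable marker for insect cells is annotated.

The expression cassette is driven by the Drosophila melanogaster actin 5C (Ac5) promoter, a strong constitutive promoter commonly used in cultured fly cells such as S2 cells. Downstream lies an EGFP coding sequence, followed after a short gap by a large fragment of human TNRC6B isoform 1, described by the insert name as residues 1–1619, which suggests an N-terminally EGFP-tagged fusion protein. A V5 epitope tag lies after the insert, but the record does not show whether it is in frame and translated or preceded by a stop codon. An SV40 polyadenylation signal follows the cassette, annotated on the reverse strand.

TNRC6B is a GW182-family scaffold protein that associates with Argonaute proteins and is required for miRNA-mediated translational repression and mRNA silencing. The associated study concerns PABPC1-binding sites in GW182 proteins, so this truncated, fluorescently tagged construct is suited to localisation, interaction and silencing assays in insect cells. The depositor sequence may be theoretical rather than fully verified.
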