Features (pLannotate 1.2.2; 10 found; start..end, strand, type, name):
     56..2568    +  promoter       Ac5 promoter: Drosophila melanogaster actin 5C promoter
   2588..3304    +  CDS            EGFP: EGFP is a basic (constitutively fluorescent) green fluorescent protein published in 1996, derived from Aequorea victoria. It is reported to be a rapidly-maturing weak dimer with moderate acid sensitivity.
   3314..8170    +  CDS            TNRC6B (fragment): TNR6B_HUMAN - Also known as KIAA1093. Experimental evidence at protein level: Swiss-Prot protein existence level 1. Plays a role in RNA-mediated gene silencing by both micro- RNAs (miRNAs) and short interfering RNAs (siRNAs) (PubMed:16289642, PubMed:19167051, PubMed:19304925, PubMed:32354837). Required for miRNA- dependent translational repression and siRNA-dependent endonucleolytic cleavage of complementary mRNAs by argonaute family proteins (PubMed:16289642, PubMed:19167051, PubMed:19304925, PubMed:32354837). As scaffolding protein associates with argonaute proteins bound to partially comple
   8196..8237    +  CDS            V5 tag: epitope tag from simian virus 5
   8337..8471    -  polyA_signal   SV40 poly(A) signal: SV40 polyadenylation signal
   8494..8578    -  CDS            large T antigen (fragment): large T antigen from SV40 (simian virus 40)
   8579..9049    +  CDS            TcR (fragment): tetracycline efflux protein; tet; confers resistance to tetracycline
   9093..9681    -  rep_origin     ori: high-copy-number ColE1/pMB1/pBR322/pUC origin of replication
   9852..10712   -  CDS            AmpR: β-lactamase; bla; confers resistance to ampicillin, carbenicillin, and related antibiotics
  10713..10817   -  promoter       AmpR promoter: bla
>Addgene plasmid #146848 | pAc5.1B-EGFP-HsTNRC6Biso1_1-1619_L | depositor full sequence | sequence record 289295 | Full Sequence
CTTCAAGGAATTAATTCTATATTCTAAAAACACAAATGATACTTCTAAAAAAAATCATGAATGGCATCAA
CTCTGAATCAAATCTTTGCAGATGCACCTACTTCTCATTTCCACTGTCACATCATTTTTCCAGATCTCGC
TGCCTGTTATGTGGCCCACAAACCAAGACACGTTTTATGGCCATTAAAGCTGGCTGATCGTCGCCAAACA
CCAAATACATATCAATATGTACATTCGAGAAAGAAGCGATCAAAGAAGCGTCTTCGGGCGAGTAGGAGAA
TGCGGAGGAGAAGGAGAACGAGCTGATCTAGTATCTCTCCACAATCCAATGCCAACTGACCAACTGGCCA
TATTCGGAGCAATTTGAAGCCAATTTCCATCGCCTGGCGATCGCTCCATTCTTGGCTATATGTTTTTCAC
CGTTCCCGGGGCCATTTTCAAAGACTCGTCGGTAAGATAAGATTGTGTCACTCGCTGTCTCTCTTCATTT
GTCGAAGAATGCTGAGGAATTTCGCGATGACGTCGGCGAGTATTTTGAAGAATGAGAATAATTTGTATTT
ATACGAAAATCAGTTAGTGGAATTTTCTACAAAAACATGTTATCTATAGATAATTTTGTTGCAAAATATG
TTGACTATGACAAAGATTGTATGTATATACCTTTAATGTATTCTCATTTTCTTATGTATTTATAATGGCA
ATGATGATACTGATGATATTTTAAGATGATGCCAGACCACAGGCTGATTTCTGCGTCTTTTGCCGAACGC
AGTGCATGTGCGGTTGTTGTTTTTTGGAATAGTTTCAATTTTCGGACTGTCCGCTTTGATTTCAGTTTCT
TGGCTTATTCAAAAAGCAAAGTAAAGCCAAAAAAGCGAGATGGCAATACCAAATGCGGCAAAACGGTAGT
GGAAGGAAAGGGGTGCGGGGCAGCGGAAGGAAGGGTGGGGCGGGGCGTGGCGGGGTCTGTGGCTGGGCGC
GACGTCACCGACGTTGGAGCCACTCCTTTGACCATGTGTGCGTGTGTGTATTATTCGTGTCTCGCCACTC
GCCGGTTGTTTTTTTCTTTTTATCTCGCTCTCTCTAGCGCCATCTCGTACGCATGCTCAACGCACCGCAT
GTTGCCGTGTCCTTTATGCGTCATTTTGGCTCGAAATAGGCAATTATTTAAACAAAGATTAGTCAACGAA
AACGCTAAAATAAATAAGTCTACAATATGGTTACTTATTGCCATGTGTGTGCAGCCAACGATAGCAACAA
AAGCAACAACACAGTGGCTTTCCCTCTTTCACTTTTTGTTTGCAAGCGCGTGCGAGCAAGACGGCACGAC
CGGCAAACGCAATTACGCTGACAAAGAGCAGACGAAGTTTTGGCCGAAAAACATCAAGGCGCCTGATACG
AATGCATTTGCAATAACAATTGCGATATTTAATATTGTTTATGAAGCTGTTTGACTTCAAAACACACAAA
AAAAAAAATAAAACAAATTATTTGAAAGAGAATTAGGAATCGGACAGCTTATCGTTACGGGCTAACAGCA
CACCGAGACGAAATAGCTTACCTGACGTCACAGCCTCTGGAAGAACTGCCGCCAAGCAGAGAGAGAGAGA
AAAAGAGGGAGAGCAGCTTAGACCGCATGTGCTTGTGTGTGAGGCGTCTCTCTCTTCGTCTCCTGTTTGC
GCAAACGCATAGACTGCACTGAGAAAATCGATTACCTATTTTTTATGAATGAATATTTGCACTATTACTA
TTCAAAACTATTAAGATAGCAATCACATTCAATAGCCAAATACTATACCACCTGAGCGATGCAACGAAAT
GATCAATTTGAGCAAAAATGCTGCATATTTAGGACGGCATCATTATAGAAATGCTTCTTGCTGTGTACTT
TTCTCTCGTCTGGCAGCTGTTTCGCCGTTATTGTTAAAACCGGCTTAAGTTAGGTGTGTTTTCTACGACT
AGTGATGCCCCTACTAGAAGATGTGTGTTGCACAAATGTCCCTGAATAACCAATTTGAAGTGCAGATAGC
AGTAAACGTAAGCTAATATGAATATTATTTAACTGTAATGTTTTAATATCGCTGGACATTACTAATAAAC
CCACTATAAACACATGTACATATGTATGTTTTGGCATACAATGAGTAGTTGGGGAAAAAATGTGTAAAAG
CACCGTGACCATCACAGCATAAAGATAACCAGCTGAAGTATCGAATATGAGTAACCCCCAAATTGAATCA
CATGCCGCAACTGATAGGACCCATGGAAGTACACTCTTCATGGCGATATACAAGACACACACAAGCACGA
ACACCCAGTTGCGGAGGAAATTCTCCGTAAATGAAAACCCAATCGGCGAACAATTCATACCCATATATGG
TAAAAGTTTTGAACGCGACTTGAGAGCGGAGAGCATTGCGGCTGATAAGGTTTTAGCGCTAAGCGGGCTT
TATAAAACGGGCTGCGGGACCAGTTTTCATATCACTACCGTTTGAGTTCTTGTGCTGTGTGGATACTCCT
CCCGACACAAAGCCGCTCCATCAGCCAGCAGTCGTCTAATCCAGAGACCCCGGATCGGGGTACCAACATG
GTGAGCAAGGGCGAGGAGCTGTTCACCGGGGTGGTGCCCATCCTGGTCGAGCTGGACGGCGACGTAAACG
GCCACAAGTTCAGCGTGTCCGGCGAGGGCGAGGGCGATGCCACCTACGGCAAGCTGACCCTGAAGTTCAT
CTGCACCACCGGCAAGCTGCCCGTGCCCTGGCCCACCCTCGTGACCACCCTGACCTACGGCGTGCAGTGC
TTCAGCCGCTACCCCGACCACATGAAGCAGCACGACTTCTTCAAGTCCGCCATGCCCGAAGGCTACGTCC
AGGAGCGCACCATCTTCTTCAAGGACGACGGCAACTACAAGACCCGCGCCGAGGTGAAGTTCGAGGGCGA
CACCCTGGTGAACCGCATCGAGCTGAAGGGCATCGACTTCAAGGAGGACGGCAACATCCTGGGGCACAAG
CTGGAGTACAACTACAACAGCCACAACGTCTATATCATGGCCGACAAGCAGAAGAACGGCATCAAGGTGA
ACTTCAAGATCCGCCACAACATCGAGGACGGCAGCGTGCAGCTCGCCGACCACTACCAGCAGAACACCCC
CATCGGCGACGGCCCCGTGCTGCTGCCCGACAACCACTACCTGAGCACCCAGTCCGCCCTGAGCAAAGAC
CCCAACGAGAAGCGCGATCACATGGTCCTGCTGGAGTTCGTGACCGCCGCCGGGATCACTCTCGGCATGG
ACGAGCTGTACAAGCCAAGCTTGATGAGAGAGAAGGAGCAAGAAAGGGAAGAACAGTTAATGGAAGACAA
GAAAAGGAAGAAAGAGGATAAAAAGAAAAAAGAAGCCACTCAGAAGGTCACGGAACAAAAAACCAAAGTG
CCCGAAGTGACGAAACCAAGTTTAAGCCAACCAACGGCCGCCAGCCCAATTGGCAGCTCTCCATCGCCAC
CAGTCAATGGTGGCAACAATGCCAAAAGGGTGGCAGTGCCGAACGGACAACCGCCAAGCGCCGCCCGCTA
CATGCCTCGGGAGGTGCCGCCGCGATTCCGTTGCCAGCAGGACCACAAAGTGTTACTAAAACGTGGGCAG
CCCCCTCCACCGTCCTGCATGCTCCTTGGGGGTGGGGCAGGGCCTCCTCCCTGCACAGCACCTGGAGCAA
ACCCAAACAACGCACAAGTGACAGGAGCGCTGCTGCAGAGTGAGAGTGGGACTGCGCCAGACTCAACCCT
TGGAGGTGCTGCTGCTTCAAATTATGCAAATTCCACTTGGGGCTCGGGAGCCTCCTCCAACAACGGCACC
TCCCCCAACCCAATTCACATCTGGGACAAGGTGATTGTAGACGGGTCTGACATGGAAGAGTGGCCTTGTA
TTGCCAGCAAAGACACTGAATCTTCTTCCGAAAACACCACCGATAACAACAGTGCCTCGAACCCTGGCTC
TGAGAAGAGCACTCTGCCAGGAAGCACCACTAGTAACAAAGGAAAAGGGAGCCAGTGCCAGTCTGCAAGT
TCTGGGAACGAATGTAATCTTGGGGTCTGGAAATCTGACCCTAAGGCTAAATCTGTTCAATCTTCCAACT
CTACTACAGAGAACAACAATGGACTAGGAAATTGGAGGAATGTGAGTGGTCAGGATAGAATTGGACCTGG
CTCTGGCTTCAGCAACTTTAACCCAAATAGCAACCCATCTGCCTGGCCAGCACTGGTCCAAGAAGGAACT
TCTAGGAAAGGGGCATTGGAAACAGATAATAGTAATTCCAGTGCACAGGTTAGCACAGTAGGTCAGACAT
CCAGGGAACAGCAGTCAAAGATGGAAAATGCGGGTGTTAATTTTGTTGTCTCTGGCAGAGAACAGGCTCA
AATTCATAACACTGATGGACCAAAAAATGGAAACACTAACTCCTTGAACTTAAGTTCACCAAACCCCATG
GAGAATAAGGGAATGCCCTTTGGAATGGGCTTGGGGAACACCTCCAGGAGCACTGATGCCCCTTCACAAA
GCACTGGAGATCGAAAGACTGGGAGTGTTGGATCTTGGGGTGCAGCTAGGGGGCCTTCTGGAACTGACAC
AGTCTCTGGACAAAGCAATTCTGGAAACAATGGGAACAATGGAAAAGAGAGAGAGGACTCCTGGAAAGGA
GCTTCTGTTCAGAAATCAACTGGGTCAAAAAATGACTCTTGGGACAACAATAACAGGTCTACGGGTGGGT
CCTGGAACTTTGGCCCCCAGGACTCTAATGACAACAAATGGGGTGAAGGGAACAAAATGACATCTGGGGT
CTCTCAGGGAGAATGGAAACAGCCGACTGGGTCTGATGAGTTGAAAATTGGAGAATGGAGTGGTCCAAAC
CAACCAAATTCTAGCACTGGAGCATGGGACAATCAAAAGGGCCACCCCCTCCCTGAAAACCAAGGCAATG
CCCAGGCTCCCTGTTGGGGAAGATCTTCCAGCTCCACAGGAAGTGAAGTTGGAGGTCAAAGCACTGGAAG
CAACCACAAAGCAGGAAGTAGTGACAGTCATAACTCTGGCCGTCGGTCGTACAGGCCCACACATCCTGAT
TGTCAGGCTGTCTTGCAGACTCTTTTGAGCCGAACTGATTTGGACCCCAGGGTGCTCTCAAACACTGGCT
GGGGCCAAACTCAAATTAAGCAGGACACAGTGTGGGACATTGAAGAGGTGCCAAGGCCTGAGGGGAAATC
TGACAAAGGAACTGAGGGGTGGGAGAGCGCTGCCACACAGACCAAGAACTCAGGGGGCTGGGGAGATGCA
CCCAGCCAAAGCAATCAAATGAAGTCTGGATGGGGGGAGCTCTCAGCCTCTACAGAGTGGAAAGACCCCA
AGAACACAGGAGGCTGGAATGACTACAAGAACAACAACTCTTCCAACTGGGGAGGAGGACGACCTGATGA
AAAGACACCTTCCTCTTGGAATGAGAATCCCAGCAAGGATCAGGGGTGGGGAGGTGGACGCCAGCCCAAT
CAAGGATGGTCTTCTGGAAAGAATGGTTGGGGGGAGGAAGTCGATCAGACAAAAAACAGCAATTGGGAAA
GTTCTGCAAGTAAACCTGTGTCTGGGTGGGGTGAAGGAGGGCAGAATGAAATCGGGACTTGGGGTAATGG
TGGCAATGCAAGCCTAGCTTCAAAAGGTGGGTGGGAGGATTGCAAAAGATCCCCAGCATGGAATGAGACG
GGCCGACAGCCCAATTCCTGGAATAAACAACACCAACAGCAGCAGCCCCCACAGCAGCCGCCGCCACCAC
AACCAGAGGCTTCTGGTTCGTGGGGAGGCCCACCCCCACCACCTCCAGGCAACGTTCGACCTTCCAATTC
CAGCTGGAGCAGCGGGCCACAGCCTGCAACACCTAAGGATGAGGAACCCAGTGGTTGGGAAGAGCCATCC
CCACAGTCAATTAGTCGGAAAATGGACATTGATGATGGCACTTCAGCATGGGGAGACCCTAACAGTTATA
ACTACAAGAATGTGAATCTGTGGGATAAGAATTCCCAAGGGGGCCCAGCACCTCGAGAACCAAACCTGCC
CACCCCAATGACCAGTAAATCGGCATCAGATTCCAAATCTATGCAAGACGGCTGGGGGGAGAGTGACGGG
CCAGTCACAGGAGCTCGCCATCCCAGCTGGGAAGAGGAGGAGGATGGAGGAGTCTGGAACACCACTGGCT
CTCAGGGCAGTGCTTCCTCCCACAACTCAGCAAGCTGGGGACAAGGAGGAAAGAAACAAATGAAGTGCTC
ACTCAAAGGAGGAAACAATGATTCATGGATGAATCCTCTTGCCAAACAGTTTTCAAATATGGGATTGCTG
AGTCAGACTGAAGATAATCCAAGCAGCAAAATGGATTTGTCTGTAGGAAGCCTTTCAGATAAAAAATTTG
ATGTGGACAAGCGAGCGATGAATCTCGGGGATTTTAATGATATCATGAGGAAGGATCGATCTGGGTTCCG
TCCACCTAATTCCAAAGACATGGGAACCACAGATAGTGGGCCTTATTTTGAGAAGGGCGGTAGTCATGGT
TTGTTTGGAAACAGCACAGCACAATCGAGAGGTCTGCACACACCCGTGCAGCCACTAAATTCTTCTCCCA
GTCTCCGGGCGCAAGTGCCTCCCCAGTTTATTTCCCCCCAGGTTTCTGCCTCAATGCTCAAGCAGTTTCC
CAACAGTGGCCTGAGTCCAGGTCTTTTCAATGTGGGGCCCCAGTTATCTCCTCAACAAATTGCCATGCTG
AGCCAGCTTCCACAAATTCCCCAGTTTCAGTTGGCATGTCAGCTTCTCTTGCAGCAGCAGCAACAGCAGC
AGTTGTTACAGAACCAGAGAAAGATTTCTCAAGCTGTACGCCAACAGCAAGAGCAGCAGCTGGCTCGAAT
GGTGAGTGCACTGCAGCAGCAGCAGCAGCAGCAGCAGAGGCAGCCAGGCATGAAGCACTCGCCCTCTCAT
CCTGTTGGGCCCAAGCCGCATCTGGACAACATGGTACCCAACGCATTGAATGTGGGGCTCCCAGACCTTC
AAACCAAAGGGCCAATACCTGGATATGGTTCTGGCTTCAGCTCTGGCGGCATGGACTATGGCATGGTTGG
TGGGAAGGAGGCTGGAACCGAGTCTCGCTTTAAACAGTGGACCTCCATGATGGAGGGGCTGCCCTCTGTA
GCCACACAGGAAGCCAATATGCACAAAAATGGCGCTATAGTGGCCCCTGGTAAAACCCGGGGAGGGTCAC
CGTACAACCAGTTTGATATCATCCCTGGTGACACACTGGGTGGCCATACGGGTCCTGCTGGTGATAGCTG
GTTACCTGCCAAATCTCCACCAACAAATAAAATCGGAAGTAAATCCAGCAATGCCAGTTGGCCTCCAGAA
TTCCAACCAGGAGTGCCATGGAAAGGTATCCAAAACATTGACCCTGAATCTGACCCCTATGTCACCCCAG
GAAGTGTGCTGGGGGGTACAGCCACATCTCCCATTGTAGATACTGACCACCAACTGCTGCGGGATAACAC
CACAGGGTCTAATTCTTCCCTCAACACCTCGCTGCCTTCACCTGGTGCCTGGCCCTACAGTGCCTCTGAC
AACTCCTTTACCAACGTTCATAGCACTTCAGCAAAGTTCCCTGATTACAAATCAACATGGTCCCCAGATC
CCATAGGACACAACCCCACTCATCTCTCCAACAAGATGTGGAAAAACCATATTTCCTCCAGGAACACTAC
ACCGCTGCCCCGCCCACCTCCTGGTCTGACCAACCCCAAACCATCATCTCCCTGGAGCAGCACAGCACCC
CGATCAGTCAGGGGGTGGGGGACACAGGACTCACGGCTCGCCTCGGCCTCTACCTGGAGTGATGGTGGCT
CAGTTCGTCCTAGTTACTGGCTGGTTCTTCACAATCTCACCCCACAGATTGATGGGTCAACCTTGAGAAC
GATCTGCATGCAGCATGGCCCACTGCTGACATTCCATCTGAATCTAACCCAGGGCACTGCCCTGATCCGA
TACAGCACCAAACAGGAGGCGGCCAAGGCCCAAACTGCACTGCACATGTGTGTGTTGGGAAACACTACCA
TCCTTGCTGAGTTTGCCACTGATGATGAAGTCAGCCGCTTTCTGGCACAATGATCTAGAGGGCCCGCGGT
TCGAAGGTAAGCCTATCCCTAACCCTCTCCTCGGTCTCGATTCTACGCGTACCGGTCATCATCACCATCA
CCATTGAGTTTAAACCCGCTGATCAGCCTCGACTGTGCCTTCTAAGGCCTGAGCTCGCTGATCAGCCTCG
ATCGAGGATCCAGACATGATAAGATACATTGATGAGTTTGGACAAACCACAACTAGAATGCAGTGAAAAA
AATGCTTTATTTGTGAAATTTGTGATGCTATTGCTTTATTTGTAACCATTATAAGCTGCAATAAACAAGT
TAACAACAACAATTGCATTCATTTTATGTTTCAGGTTCAGGGGGAGGTGTGGGAGGTTTTTTAAAGCAAG
TAAAACCTCTACAAATGTGGTATGGCTGATTATGATCAGTCGACCGATGCCCTTGAGAGCCTTCAACCCA
GTCAGCTCCTTCCGGTGGGCGCGGGGCATGACTATCGTCGCCGCACTTATGACTGTCTTCTTTATCATGC
AACTCGTAGGACAGGTGCCGGCAGCGCTCTGGGTCATTTTCGGCGAGGACCGCTTTCGCTGGAGCGCGAC
GATGATCGGCCTGTCGCTTGCGGTATTCGGAATCTTGCACGCCCTCGCTCAAGCCTTCGTCACTGGTCCC
GCCACCAAACGTTTCGGCGAGAAGCAGGCCATTATCGCCGGCATGGCGGCCGACGCGCTGGGCTACGTCT
TGCTGGCGTTCGCGACGCGAGGCTGGATGGCCTTCCCCATTATGATTCTTCTCGCTTCCGGCGGCATCGG
GATGCCCGCGTTGCAGGCCATGCTGTCCAGGCAGGTAGATGACGACCATCAGGGACAGCTTCAAGGATCG
CTCGCGGCTCTTACCAGCCAGCAAAAGGCCAGGAACCGTAAAAAGGCCGCGTTGCTGGCGTTTTTCCATA
GGCTCCGCCCCCCTGACGAGCATCACAAAAATCGACGCTCAAGTCAGAGGTGGCGAAACCCGACAGGACT
ATAAAGATACCAGGCGTTTCCCCCTGGAAGCTCCCTCGTGCGCTCTCCTGTTCCGACCCTGCCGCTTACC
GGATACCTGTCCGCCTTTCTCCCTTCGGGAAGCGTGGCGCTTTCTCAATGCTCACGCTGTAGGTATCTCA
GTTCGGTGTAGGTCGTTCGCTCCAAGCTGGGCTGTGTGCACGAACCCCCCGTTCAGCCCGACCGCTGCGC
CTTATCCGGTAACTATCGTCTTGAGTCCAACCCGGTAAGACACGACTTATCGCCACTGGCAGCAGCCACT
GGTAACAGGATTAGCAGAGCGAGGTATGTAGGCGGTGCTACAGAGTTCTTGAAGTGGTGGCCTAACTACG
GCTACACTAGAAGGACAGTATTTGGTATCTGCGCTCTGCTGAAGCCAGTTACCTTCGGAAAAAGAGTTGG
TAGCTCTTGATCCGGCAAACAAACCACCGCTGGTAGCGGTGGTTTTTTTGTTTGCAAGCAGCAGATTACG
CGCAGAAAAAAAGGATCTCAAGAAGATCCTTTGATCTTTTCTACGGGGTCTGACGCTCAGTGGAACGAAA
ACTCACGTTAAGGGATTTTGGTCATGAGATTATCAAAAAGGATCTTCACCTAGATCCTTTTAAATTAAAA
ATGAAGTTTTAAATCAATCTAAAGTATATATGAGTAAACTTGGTCTGACAGTTACCAATGCTTAATCAGT
GAGGCACCTATCTCAGCGATCTGTCTATTTCGTTCATCCATAGTTGCCTGACTCCCCGTCGTGTAGATAA
CTACGATACGGGAGGGCTTACCATCTGGCCCCAGTGCTGCAATGATACCGCGAGACCCACGCTCACCGGC
TCCAGATTTATCAGCAATAAACCAGCCAGCCGGAAGGGCCGAGCGCAGAAGTGGTCCTGCAACTTTATCC
GCCTCCATCCAGTCTATTAATTGTTGCCGGGAAGCTAGAGTAAGTAGTTCGCCAGTTAATAGTTTGCGCA
ACGTTGTTGCCATTGCTGCAGGCATCGTGGTGTCACGCTCGTCGTTTGGTATGGCTTCATTCAGCTCCGG
TTCCCAACGATCAAGGCGAGTTACATGATCCCCCATGTTGTGCAAAAAAGCGGTTAGCTCCTTCGGTCCT
CCGATCGTTGTCAGAAGTAAGTTGGCCGCAGTGTTATCACTCATGGTTATGGCAGCACTGCATAATTCTC
TTACTGTCATGCCATCCGTAAGATGCTTTTCTGTGACTGGTGAGTACTCAACCAAGTCATTCTGAGAATA
GTGTATGCGGCGACCGAGTTGCTCTTGCCCGGCGTCAACACGGGATAATACCGCGCCACATAGCAGAACT
TTAAAAGTGCTCATCATTGGAAAACGTTCTTCGGGGCGAAAACTCTCAAGGATCTTACCGCTGTTGAGAT
CCAGTTCGATGTAACCCACTCGTGCACCCAACTGATCTTCAGCATCTTTTACTTTCACCAGCGTTTCTGG
GTGAGCAAAAACAGGAAGGCAAAATGCCGCAAAAAAGGGAATAAGGGCGACACGGAAATGTTGAATACTC
ATACTCTTCCTTTTTCAATATTATTGAAGCATTTATCAGGGTTATTGTCTCATGAGCGGATACATATTTG
AATGTATTTAGAAAAATAAACAAATAGGGGTTCCGCGCACATTTCCCCGAAAAGTGCCACCTGACGTCTA
AGAAACCATTATTATCATGACATTAACCTATAAAAATAGGCGTATCACGAGGCCCTTTCGT
